>Addgene plasmid #57570 | tdEos-Actin-7 | depositor partial sequence | sequence record 88718 | insert sequence
CGTCAGATCCGCTAGCGCTACCGGTCGCCACCATGAGTGCGATTAAGCCAGACATGAAGATCAACCTCCG
TATGGAAGGCAACGTAAACGGGCACCACTTTGTGATCGACGGAGATGGTACAGGCAAGCCTTTTGAGGGA
AAACAGAGTATGGATCTTGAAGTCAAAGAGGGCGGACCTCTGCCTTTTGCCTTTGATATCCTGACCACTG
CATTCCATTACGGCAACAGGGTATTCGCCGAATATCCAGACCACATACAAGACTATTTTAAGCAGTCGTT
TCCTAAGGGGTATTCGTGGGAACGAAGCTTGACTTTCGAAGACGGGGGCATTTGCATTGCCAGAAACGAC
ATAACAATGGAAGGGGACACTTTCTATAATAAAGTTCGATTTCACGGTGTAAACTTTCCCGCCAATGGTC
CAGTTATGCAGAAGAAGACGCTGAAATGGGAGCCCTCCACTGAGAAAATGTATGTGCGTGATGGAGTGCT
GACTGGTGATATTCGCATGGCTTTGTTGCTTGAAGGAAATGCCCATTACCGATGTGACTTCAGAACTACT
TACAAAGCTAAGGAGAAGGGTGTCAAGTTACCAGGCTACCACTTTGTGGACCACTGCATTGAGATTTTAA
GCCATGACAAAGATTACAACAAGGTTAAGCTGTATGAGCATGCTGTTGCTCATTCTGGATTGCCTGACAA
TGCCAGACGATCCGGTAGCGGTCACGGTACTGGTTCTACTGGTTCTGGTTCTTCTGAGAGTGCGATTAAG
CCAGACATGAAGATCAACCTCCGTATGGAAGGCAACGTAAACGGGCACCACTTTGTGATCGACGGAGATG
GTACAGGCAAGCCTTTTGAGGGAAAACAGAGTATGGATCTTGAAGTCAAAGAGGGCGGACCTCTGCCTTT
TGCCTTTGATATCCTGACCACTGCATTCCATTACGGCAACAGGGTATTCGCCGAATATCCAGACCACATA
CAAGACTATTTTAAGCAGTCGTTTCCTAAGGGGTATTCGTGGGAACGAAGCTTGACTTTCGAAGACGGGG
GCATTTGCATTGCCAGAAACGACATAACAATGGAAGGGGACACTTTCTATAATAAAGTTCGATTTCACGG
TGTAAACTTTCCCGCCAATGGTCCAGTTATGCAGAAGAAGACGCTGAAATGGGAGCCCTCCACTGAGAAA
ATGTATGTGCGTGATGGAGTGCTGACTGGTGATATTCGCATGGCTTTGTTGCTTGAAGGAAATGCCCATT
ACCGATGTGACTTCAGAACTACTTACAAAGCTAAGGAGAAGGGTGTCAAGTTACCAGGCTACCACTTTGT
GGACCACTGCATTGAGATTTTAAGCCATGACAAAGATTACAACAAGGTTAAGCTGTATGAGCATGCTGTT
GCTCATTCTGGATTGCCTGACAATGCCAGACGATCCGGACTCAGATCTCGAGCTATGGATGATGATATCG
CCGCGCTCGTCGTCGACAACGGCTCCGGCATGTGCAAGGCCGGCTTCGCGGGCGACGATGCCCCCCGGGC
CGTCTTCCCCTCCATCGTGGGGCGCCCCAGGCACCAGGGCGTGATGGTGGGCATGGGTCAGAAGGATTCC
TATGTGGGCGACGAGGCCCAGAGCAAGAGAGGCATCCTCACCCTGAAGTACCCCATCGAGCACGGCATCG
TCACCAACTGGGACGACATGGAGAAAATCTGGCACCACACCTTCTACAATGAGCTGCGTGTGGCTCCCGA
GGAGCACCCCGTGCTGCTGACCGAGGCCCCCCTGAACCCCAAGGCCAACCGCGAGAAGATGACCCAGATC
ATGTTTGAGACCTTCAACACCCCAGCCATGTACGTTGCTATCCAGGCTGTGCTATCCCTGTACGCCTCTG
GCCGTACCACTGGCATCGTGATGGACTCCGGTGACGGGGTCACCCACACTGTGCCCATCTACGAGGGGTA
TGCCCTCCCCCATGCCATCCTGCGTCTGGACCTGGCTGGCCGGGACCTGACTGACTACCTCATGAAGATC
CTCACCGAGCGCGGCTACAGCTTCACCACCACGGCCGAGCGGGAAATCGTGCGTGACATTAAGGAGAAGC
TGTGCTACGTCGCCCTGGACTTCGAGCAAGAGATGGCCACGGCTGCTTCCAGCTCCTCCCTGGAGAAGAG
CTACGAGCTGCCTGACGGCCAGGTCATCACCATTGGCAATGAGCGGTTCCGCTGCCCTGAGGCACTCTTC
CAGCCTTCCTTCCTGGGCATGGAGTCCTGTGGCATCCACGAAACTACCTTCAACTCCATCATGAAGTGTG
ACGTGGACATCCGCAAAGACCTGTACGCCAACACAGTGCTGTCTGGCGGCACCACCATGTACCCTGGCAT
TGCCGACAGGATGCAGAAGGAGATCACTGCCCTGGCACCCAGCACAATGAAGATCAAGATCATTGCTCCT
CCTGAGCGCAAGTACTCCGTGTGGATCGGCGGCTCCATCCTGGCCTCGCTGTCCACCTTCCAGCAGATGT
GGATCAGCAAGCAGGAGTATGACGAGTCCGGCCCCTCCATCGTCCACCGCAAATGCTTCTAGGGATCCAC
CGGATCTAGATAACTGATCATAATCAGCCATACCACA
