[The description below was written by a language model from this plasmid's Addgene catalogue record.]
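Description:
tdEos-Actin-7 is a mammalian expression plasmid that produces human beta-actin (ACTB) fused to the photoconvertible fluorescent protein tdEos. It is built on a tdEos vector backbone of about 4.75 kb before the insert was added. It is maintained in E. coli as a high-copy plasmid under kanamycin selection, and it carries a neomycin resistance marker, so transfected mammalian cells can be selected with G418. The fusion is driven by the CMV promoter, a strong constitutive promoter widely used in mammalian cell lines. The listed 3′ sequencing primer anneals in an SV40 polyadenylation region, which suggests that an SV40 poly(A) signal ends the transcript. The record does not state the cloning method, the linker between the two proteins, or which end of actin carries the tag, although the name places tdEos first. No feature table was supplied, so the origin of replication and other backbone elements cannot be confirmed.

The payload is a marker for the actin cytoskeleton. tdEos is a tandem-dimer form of Eos that behaves as a single labelling unit. The record gives two spectral states, a green form with excitation and emission near 505 and 516 nm, and a red form near 569 and 581 nm. In Eos-family proteins, violet or near-UV illumination causes the irreversible switch from green to red. Because small subsets of molecules can be converted and localised one at a time, the construct suits single-molecule localisation methods such as photoactivated localisation microscopy. This matches the associated publication on imaging intracellular fluorescent proteins at nanometre resolution. The construct can also be used for conventional imaging or optical pulse-labelling of actin structures in cells.
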