Addgene plasmid #57570: tdEos-Actin-7
Purpose: Localization: Actin, Excitation: 505 / 569, Emission: 516 / 581
Depositing lab: Michael Davidson. Depositing organization: Florida State University, Tallahassee. Publication: Imaging intracellular fluorescent proteins at nanometer resolution. Betzig E, Patterson GH, Sougrat R, Lindwasser OW, Olenych S, Bonifacino JS, Davidson MW, Lippincott-Schwartz J, Hess HF. Science. 2006 Sep 15;313(5793):1642-5. Epub 2006 Aug 10. 10.1126/science.1127344 PubMed 16902090.
Backbone
  Vector backbone: tdEos
  Backbone size w/o insert (bp): 4750
  Vector type: Mammalian Expression
  Selectable markers: Neomycin (select with G418)
Growth in bacteria
  Bacterial resistance: Kanamycin, 50 μg/mL
  Growth temperature: 37°C
  Growth strain: DH5alpha
  Copy number: High Copy
Gene/Insert
  Gene/Insert name: Actin (alt name: NM_001101.3)
  Species: H. sapiens (human)
  Entrez Gene: ACTB (a.k.a. BKRNS, BNS, BRWS1, CSMH, DDS1, PS1TP5BP1, THC8)
  Promoter: CMV
  Tag / fusion protein: tdEos
  Cloning method: Unknown
  Sequencing primers: 5′ CMV-F; 3′ SV40pA-R
Terms and licenses: Academic/Nonprofit Terms; Industry Terms
Depositor comments: . Excitation = 505 / 569; Emission = 516 / 581
How to cite: tdEos-Actin-7 was a gift from Michael Davidson (Addgene plasmid # 57570 ; http://n2t.net/addgene:57570 ; RRID:Addgene_57570)
